Addgene plasmid #34697: GST-GAR
Depositing lab: Steven Clarke. Depositing organization: University of California, Los Angeles (UCLA). Publication: PRMT3 is a distinct member of the protein arginine N-methyltransferase family. Conferral of substrate specificity by a zinc-finger domain. Frankel A, Clarke S. J Biol Chem. 2000 Oct 20;275(42):32974-82. 10.1074/jbc.M006445200 PubMed 10931850.
Backbone
  Vector backbone: pGEX
  Backbone manufacturer: Amersham
  Backbone size w/o insert (bp): 5000
  Vector type: Bacterial Expression
Growth in bacteria
  Bacterial resistance: Ampicillin, 100 μg/mL
  Growth temperature: 37°C
  Growth strain: DH5alpha
  Copy number: High Copy
Gene/Insert
  Gene/Insert name: Fibrillarin
  Species: H. sapiens (human)
  Insert size (bp): 444
  Mutation: Residues 1-145 of human fibrillarin with K2E and A145V substitutions preceded by a linker region of SDLVPRGS. This region contains 15 arginine residues in a glycine-rich region.
  Entrez Gene: FBL (a.k.a. FIB, FLRN, Nop1, RNU3IP1)
  Promoter: tac
  Tag / fusion protein: GST (N terminal on backbone)
  Cloning method: Restriction Enzyme; 5′ cloning site None (unknown if destroyed); 3′ cloning site none (unknown if destroyed)
  Sequencing primers: 5′ pGEX 3'
Terms and licenses: Academic/Nonprofit Terms; Industry Terms: Not Available to Industry
Depositor comments: The Addgene quality control sequence only verified 145 amino acids. The depositor notes that this should not be a problem for scientists using this construct as a methyl-acceptor.
How to cite: GST-GAR was a gift from Steven Clarke (Addgene plasmid # 34697 ; http://n2t.net/addgene:34697 ; RRID:Addgene_34697)
