[The description below was written by a language model from this plasmid's Addgene catalogue record.]
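Description:
GST-GAR is a bacterial expression plasmid built on a pGEX backbone (about 5 kb without insert) that produces a glutathione S-transferase fusion to the glycine- and arginine-rich (GAR) N-terminal domain of human fibrillarin (FBL). It is maintained as a high-copy plasmid in E. coli under ampicillin selection. Expression is driven by the tac promoter, a hybrid trp/lac promoter that in pGEX-type vectors is normally induced with IPTG. No feature table is provided, so the origin of replication and other backbone elements are not itemised, and the restriction sites used for cloning are not recorded.

The 444 bp insert encodes residues 1–145 of fibrillarin carrying K2E and A145V substitutions. GST sits at the N terminus, supplied by the backbone, and is joined to the fibrillarin fragment through a short linker that includes a thrombin-type recognition motif, which in principle allows the tag to be cleaved off after glutathione-affinity purification. The fibrillarin segment contains 15 arginine residues embedded in a glycine-rich context, the type of sequence favoured by protein arginine methyltransferases.

The fusion is intended as a recombinant methyl-acceptor substrate for in vitro assays of protein arginine N-methyltransferase activity, consistent with the associated work characterising PRMT3 and its substrate specificity. The depositor comments note that repository quality-control sequencing verified only 145 amino acids, which the depositor does not consider a problem for use of the protein as a methylation substrate.
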