>Addgene plasmid #34697 | GST-GAR | addgene partial sequence | sequence record 42732 | pGEX-5 5'-GGGCTGGCAAGCCACGTTTGGTG-3'
TCTGGTTCCGCGTGGATCCATGGAGCCAGGATTCAGTCCCCGTGGGGGTGGCTTTGGCGGCCGAGGGGGC
TTTGGTGACCGTGGTGGTCGTGGAGGCCGAGGGGGCTTTGGCGGGGGCCGAGGTCGAGGAGGAGGCTTTA
GAGGTCGTGGACGAGGAGGAGGTGGAGGCGGCGGCGGCGGTGGAGGAGGAGGAAGAGGTGGTGGAGGCTT
CCATTCTGGTGGCAACCGGGGTCGTGGTCGGGGAGGAAAAAGAGGAAACCAGTCGGGGAAGAATGTGATG
GTGGAGCCGCATCGGCATGAGGGTGTCTTCATTTGTCGAGGAAAGGAAGATGCACTGGTCACCAAGAACC
TGGTCCCTGGGGAATCAGTTTATGGAGAGAAGAGAGTCTCGATTTCGGAAGGAGATGACAAAATTGAGTA
CCGAGCCTGGAACCCCTTCCGCTCCAAGCTAGTATGAAAGAGACCATGCAGTGGTCGTGGGAGTGTACAG
GCCACCCCCCAAGGTGAAGAACTGAGAATTCATCGTGACTGACTGACGATCTGCCTCGCGCGTTTCGGTG
ATGACGGTGAAAACCTCTGACACATGCAGCTCCCGGAGACGGTCACAGCTTGTCTGTAAGCGGATGCCGG
GAGCAGACAAGCCCGTCAGGGCGCGTCAGCGGGTGTTGGCGGGTGTCGGGGCGCAGCCATGACCCAGTCA
CGTAGCGATAGCGGAGTGTATAATTCTTGAAGACGAAAGGGCCTCGTGATACGCCTATTTTTATAGGTTA
ATGTCATGATAATAATGGTTTCTTAGACGTCA
